>Addgene plasmid #86591 | pFBD-Btk(PH)Akt1(KD) | addgene full sequence | sequence record 173557 | Addgene NGS Result
CTGAGCGTCAGACCCCGTAGAAAAGATCAAAGGATCTTCTTGAGATCCTTTTTTTCTGCGCGTAATCTGC
TGCTTGCAAACAAAAAAACCACCGCTACCAGCGGTGGTTTGTTTGCCGGATCAAGAGCTACCAACTCTTT
TTCCGAAGGTAACTGGCTTCAGCAGAGCGCAGATACCAAATACTGTTCTTCTAGTGTAGCCGTAGTTAGG
CCACCACTTCAAGAACTCTGTAGCACCGCCTACATACCTCGCTCTGCTAATCCTGTTACCAGTGGCTGCT
GCCAGTGGCGATAAGTCGTGTCTTACCGGGTTGGACTCAAGACGATAGTTACCGGATAAGGCGCAGCGGT
CGGGCTGAACGGGGGGTTCGTGCACACAGCCCAGCTTGGAGCGAACGACCTACACCGAACTGAGATACCT
ACAGCGTGAGCTATGAGAAAGCGCCACGCTTCCCGAAGGGAGAAAGGCGGACAGGTATCCGGTAAGCGGC
AGGGTCGGAACAGGAGAGCGCACGAGGGAGCTTCCAGGGGGAAACGCCTGGTATCTTTATAGTCCTGTCG
GGTTTCGCCACCTCTGACTTGAGCGTCGATTTTTGTGATGCTCGTCAGGGGGGCGGAGCCTATGGAAAAA
CGCCAGCAACGCGGCCTTTTTACGGTTCCTGGCCTTTTGCTGGCCTTTTGCTCACATGTTCTTTCCTGCG
TTATCCCCTGATTCTGTGGATAACCGTATTACCGCCTTTGAGTGAGCTGATACCGCTCGCCGCAGCCGAA
CGACCGAGCGCAGCGAGTCAGTGAGCGAGGAAGCGGAAGAGCGCCTGATGCGGTATTTTCTCCTTACGCA
TCTGTGCGGTATTTCACACCGCATAGACCAGCCGCGTAACCTGGCAAAATCGGTTACGGTTGAGTAATAA
ATGGATGCCCTGCGTAAGCGGGTGTGGGCGGACAATAAAGTCTTAAACTGAACAAAATAGATCTAAACTA
TGACAATAAAGTCTTAAACTAGACAGAATAGTTGTAAACTGAAATCAGTCCAGTTATGCTGTGAAAAAGC
ATACTGGACTTTTGTTATGGCTAAAGCAAACTCTTCATTTTCTGAAGTGCAAATTGCCCGTCGTATTAAA
GAGGGGCGTGGCCAAGGGCATGGTAAAGACTATATTCGCGGCGTTGTGACAATTTACCGAACAACTCCGC
GGCCGGGAAGCCGATCTCGGCTTGAACGAATTGTTAGGTGGCGGTACTTGGGTCGATATCAAAGTGCATC
ACTTCTTCCCGTATGCCCAACTTTGTATAGAGAGCCACTGCGGGATCGTCACCGTAATCTGCTTGCACGT
AGATCACATAAGCACCAAGCGCGTTGGCCTCATGCTTGAGGAGATTGATGAGCGCGGTGGCAATGCCCTG
CCTCCGGTGCTCGCCGGAGACTGCGAGATCATAGATATAGATCTCACTACGCGGCTGCTCAAACTTGGGC
AGAACGTAAGCCGCGAGAGCGCCAACAACCGCTTCTTGGTCGAAGGCAGCAAGCGCGATGAATGTCTTAC
TACGGAGCAAGTTCCCGAGGTAATCGGAGTCCGGCTGATGTTGGGAGTAGGTGGCTACGTCTCCGAACTC
ACGACCGAAAAGATCAAGAGCAGCCCGCATGGATTTGACTTGGTCAGGGCCGAGCCTACATGTGCGAATG
ATGCCCATACTTGAGCCACCTAACTTTGTTTTAGGGCGACTGCCCTGCTGCGTAACATCGTTGCTGCTGC
GTAACATCGTTGCTGCTCCATAACATCAAACATCGACCCACGGCGTAACGCGCTTGCTGCTTGGATGCCC
GAGGCATAGACTGTACAAAAAAACAGTCATAACAAGCCATGAAAACCGCCACTGCGCCGTTACCACCGCT
GCGTTCGGTCAAGGTTCTGGACCAGTTGCGTGAGCGCATACGCTACTTGCATTACAGTTTACGAACCGAA
CAGGCTTATGTCAACTGGGTTCGTGCCTTCATCCGTTTCCACGGTGTGCGTCACCCGGCAACCTTGGGCA
GCAGCGAAGTCGAGGCATTTCTGTCCTGGCTGGCGAACGAGCGCAAGGTTTCGGTCTCCACGCATCGTCA
GGCATTGGCGGCCTTGCTGTTCTTCTACGGCAAGGTGCTGTGCACGGATCTGCCCTTGCTTCAGGAGATC
GGTAGACCTCGGCCGTCGCGGCGCTTGCCGGTGGTGCTGACCCCGGATGAAGTGGTTCGCATCCTCGGTT
TTCTGGAAGGCGAGCATCGTTTGTTCGCCCAGGACTCTAGCTATAGTTCTAGTGGTTGGCTACGTACCCG
TAGTGGCTATGGCAGGGCTTGCCGCCCCGACGTTGGCTGCGAGCCCTGGGCCTTCACCCGAACTTGGGGG
TTGGGGTGGGGAAAAGGAAGAAACGCGGGCGTATTGGTCCCAATGGGGTCTCGGTGGGGTATCGACAGAG
TGCCAGCCCTGGGACCGAACCCCGCGTTTATGAACAAACGACCCAACACCCGTGCGTTTTATTCTGTCTT
TTTATTGCCGTCATAGCGCGGGTTCCTTCCGGTATTGTCTCCTTCCGTGTTTCAGTTAGCCTCCCCCATC
TCCCGGTACCTCACTGCACAGCGGCGTCCGGGTGGCTCTGGTATCGCTGCCTCCAAACCTCCTGGATCTT
CCTGCACCACTTGTGTGCGTTCCCGCTGGGGTCCATCAGATAATACGTCCTGTTAGGCGTGTGGACAAAG
AAAGTTTTAAAATTCTTGGCCTCTGGTCGAAGTTCTTGTGACCAAGGAATTTCACCTTTCAGAACTTTGT
TGACAGGATCCACATAATATAAATGTGGTCCTTCTGTGAGCAACAGCTGTCGTCGTCTTGCAAATAAACC
CTTCCGCTTATCCACTGGGCCCATCTTTAGTATTAAATTATTTTCTACAAACTGGTGCCAAGGGTTTCCG
CCAGCCTGCTTCTCCAACAACAACCTCTTCTCATCTTCGGAAAACTGTAAGTCCAGTTCAAAGGAGTTCG
AGTCCAGATCGTGAATGTACTGCTCTATGTTGCTGCCTGACCTCTGGGGCAGGCCCGTGTCGGAGGCTGA
CAGGGAGTGTGAGGAGGAGGACGAAGACACCTGCATGCAGCCAAACTGGCTCAGGAGATTGTCATAATTG
CCATAGCAGTCCTCGTCGTCTTCCGACATAGCCGGCAGGTAAGCGGTGAGCTTCGGAGGCGTCTGCTGGT
GCAGGTTCTCCCACGTGACGGACTCGAAGAACGGGTGTGCTTTAAGAGGTCCGTATCCTTCCATTTCCTC
ACAGCCTAACCGCTTTGTGGCATCTAAAACCAAAAGTTTCTCCACGAGGTCTCTTGCCTTAGGGAAGAAT
TTTTCTGGAAAGTCATATTCCAACTTAATGATCTTCTGAAATATAAGATACTCGTTTCCAGCTCGGAATG
GTGGGAGTCCTGCCACAAGCTGGTATATTATGCATCCAAGAGCCCAAAGGTCTGAACTCTTACAGGCGGA
CTTCTCCGTGAGCAGCTCTGGAGAAACGTACTGCGCTGTTCCCACGAATGAGTTGGCCCTGGCTTGTTTG
CTCTCTGGGGATAAGACTTTTGCTGTTCCAAAATCTGTGATCTGGATGTGCATATCTTCATTTAACAAAA
TGTTTTCCGGTTTAAGGTCCCTGTGAATGATGCCCTTGCCGTGCAAGTACTCTAAAGCAGACACAATCTC
AGCCGTGTAAAATCGGGTACAGGTCTCATCGAATGAACCGATTTTGCGAATATATTTAAGTAGTTCTCCA
TTTTTGGCATAACTAAGGCCGAAATACAGCTTCTCGTCGTCCTGAAATGTGAAGTAAAGCTTAACAAAGA
AGGGGTGATCCAGGCGCGACATGACATCCCGCTCTCTGGTTACATAGGGGACCTTGTTCTCTTTTATGAT
ATGTCGCTTCTCCAGAATTTTAATCGCATATTCTCTGGAGGTTGCCAGTTCTCGAGCCAGGACAACCGTG
GAAAAAGAGCCTTCCCCAAGGATTTTCCCAAACTTGAAGTCCTCAGGCCGCTTCTTCCGAGGCTGCGGCG
GAGGCTGGGCATGCTGCAGGGAGCCGGCGCCGGGCCGAGGCTCGGCTGCAGTGCCGTCCATGGCGGGGCC
CTGCCTGCTGCCACCAGGAATGCCAGGGGGCGTGCTGGACTCAGTCTGGGTCCTCACCATTGATGGGGAT
GGGCAGGAACATAACACCACGCTGGACTGGATGGGCACGGCGTCATACAGCTGGCTGGTGGTCCTGGCCA
TGCTAGCACCATGGCTCGAGATCCCGGGTGATCAAGTCTTCGTCGAGTGATTGTAAATAAAATGTAATTT
ACAGTATAGTATTTTAATTAATATACAAATGATTTGATAATAATTCTTATTTAACTATAATATATTGTGT
TGGGTTGAATTAAAGGTCCGTATACTCCGGAATATTAATAGATCATGGAGATAATTAAAATGATAACCAT
CTCGCAAATAAATAAGTATTTTACTGTTTTCGTAACAGTTTTGTAATAAAAAAACCTATAAATATTCCGG
ATTATTCATACCGTCCCACCATCGGGCGCGGATCCATGTCGCACCATCACCATCACCATCACCATCACCA
TGCAAGCTGGAGCCACCCGCAGTTCGAAAAGGGCTCCGGTGAAAACCTGTATTTCCAGGCGCGCATGGCC
GCAGTGATTCTGGAGAGCATCTTTCTGAAGCGATCCCAACAGAAAAAGAAAACATCACCTCTAAACTTCA
AGAAGCGCCTGTTTCTCTTGACCGTGCACAAACTCTCCTACTATGAGTATGACTTTGAACGTGGGAGAAG
AGGCAGTAAGAAGGGTTCAATAGATGTTGAGAAGATCACTTGTGTTGAAACAGTGGTTCCTGAAAAAAAT
CCTCCTCCAGAAAGACAGATTCCGAGAAGAGGTGAAGAGTCCAGTGAAATGGAGCAAATTTCAATCATTG
AAAGGTTCCCTTATCCCTTCCAGGTTGTATATGATGAAGGGCCTCTCTACGTCTTCTCCCCAACTGAAGA
ACTAAGGAAGCGGTGGATTCACCAGCTCAAAAACGTAATCCGGTACAACAGTGATCTGGTTCAGAAATAT
CACCCTTGCTTCTGGATCGATGGGCAGTATCTCTGCTGCTCTCAGACAGCCAAAAATGCTATGGGCTGCC
AAATTTTGGAGAACATGGACTTCCGGTCGGGCTCACCCAGTGACAACTCAGGGGCTGAAGAGATGGAGGT
GTCCCTGGCCAAGCCCAAGCACCGCGTGACCATGAACGAGTTTGAGTACCTGAAGCTGCTGGGCAAGGGC
ACTTTCGGCAAGGTGATCCTGGTGAAGGAGAAGGCCACAGGCCGCTACTACGCCATGAAGATCCTCAAGA
AGGAAGTCATCGTGGCCAAGGACGAGGTGGCCCACACACTCACCGAGAACCGCGTCCTGCAGAACTCCAG
GCACCCCTTCCTCACAGCCCTGAAGTACTCTTTCCAGACCCACGACCGCCTCTGCTTTGTCATGGAGTAC
GCCAACGGGGGCGAGCTGTTCTTCCACCTGTCCCGGGAGCGTGTGTTCTCCGAGGACCGGGCCCGCTTCT
ATGGCGCTGAGATTGTGTCAGCCCTGGACTACCTGCACTCGGAGAAGAACGTGGTGTACCGGGACCTCAA
GCTGGAGAACCTCATGCTGGACAAGGACGGGCACATTAAGATCACAGACTTCGGGCTGTGCAAGGAGGGG
ATCAAGGACGGTGCCACCATGAAGACCTTTTGCGGCACACCTGAGTACCTGGCCCCCGAGGTGCTGGAGG
ACAATGACTACGGCCGTGCAGTGGACTGGTGGGGGCTGGGCGTGGTCATGTACGAGATGATGTGCGGTCG
CCTGCCCTTCTACAACCAGGACCATGAGAAGCTTTTTGAGCTCATCCTCATGGAGGAGATCCGCTTCCCG
CGCACGCTTGGTCCCGAGGCCAAGTCCTTGCTTTCAGGGCTGCTCAAGAAGGACCCCAAGCAGAGGCTTG
GCGGGGGCTCCGAGGACGCCAAGGAGATCATGCAGCATCGCTTCTTTGCCGGTATCGTGTGGCAGCACGT
GTACGAGAAGAAGCTCAGCCCACCCTTCAAGCCCCAGGTCACGTCGGAGACTGACACCAGGTATTTTGAT
GAGGAGTTCACGGCCCAGATGATCACCATCACACCACCTGACCAAGATGACAGCATGGAGTGTGTGGACA
GCGAGCGCAGGCCCCACTTCCCCCAGTTCTCCTACTCGGCCAGCAGCACGGCCTGAGCGGCCGCTTTCGA
ATCTAGAGCCTGCAGTCTCGACAAGCTTGTCGAGAAGTACTAGAGGATCATAATCAGCCATACCACATTT
GTAGAGGTTTTACTTGCTTTAAAAAACCTCCCACACCTCCCCCTGAACCTGAAACATAAAATGAATGCAA
TTGTTGTTGTTAACTTGTTTATTGCAGCTTATAATGGTTACAAATAAAGCAATAGCATCACAAATTTCAC
AAATAAAGCATTTTTTTCACTGCATTCTAGTTGTGGTTTGTCCAAACTCATCAATGTATCTTATCATGTC
TGGATCTGATCACTGCTTGAGCCTAGGAGATCCGAACCAGATAAGTGAAATCTAGTTCCAAACTATTTTG
TCATTTTTAATTTTCGTATTAGCTTACGACGCTACACCCAGTTCCCATCTATTTTGTCACTCTTCCCTAA
ATAATCCTTAAAAACTCCATTTCCACCCCTCCCAGTTCCCAACTATTTTGTCCGCCCACAGCGGGGCATT
TTTCTTCCTGTTATGTTTTTAATCAAACATCCTGCCAACTCCATGTGACAAACCGTCATCTTCGGCTACT
TTTTCTCTGTCACAGAATGAAAATTTTTCTGTCATCTCTTCGTTATTAATGTTTGTAATTGACTGAATAT
CAACGCTTATTTGCAGCCTGAATGGCGAATGGG
[124 nt withheld, positions 6964-7087]
C
[91 nt withheld, positions 7089-7179]
A
[49 nt withheld, positions 7181-7229]
CCTTTGACGTTGGAGTCCACGTTCTT
[37 nt withheld, positions 7256-7292]
ACCCTATCTCGGTCTATTCTTTTGATTTATAAGGGATTTTGCCGATTTCGGCCTATTGGTTAAAAAATGA
GCTGATTTAACAAAAATTTAACGCGAATTTTAACAAAATATTAACGCTTACAATTTAGGTGGCACTTTTC
GGGGAAATGTGCGCGGAACCCCTATTTGTTTATTTTTCTAAATACATTCAAATATGTATCCGCTCATGAG
ACAATAACCCTGATAAATGCTTCAATAATATTGAAAAAGGAAGAGTATGAGTATTCAACATTTCCGTGTC
GCCCTTATTCCCTTTTTTGCGGCATTTTGCCTTCCTGTTTTTGCTCACCCAGAAACGCTGGTGAAAGTAA
AAGATGCTGAAGATCAGTTGGGTGCACGAGTGGGTTACATCGAACTGGATCTCAACAGCGGTAAGATCCT
TGAGAGTTTTCGCCCCGAAGAACGTTTTCCAATGATGAGCACTTTTAAAGTTCTGCTATGTGGCGCGGTA
TTATCCCGTATTGACGCCGGGCAAGAGCAACTCGGTCGCCGCATACACTATTCTCAGAATGACTTGGTTG
AGTACTCACCAGTCACAGAAAAGCATCTTACGGATGGCATGACAGTAAGAGAATTATGCAGTGCTGCCAT
AACCATGAGTGATAACACTGCGGCCAACTTACTTCTGACAACGATCGGAGGACCGAAGGAGCTAACCGCT
TTTTTGCACAACATGGGGGATCATGTAACTCGCCTTGATCGTTGGGAACCGGAGCTGAATGAAGCCATAC
CAAACGACGAGCGTGACACCACGATGCCTGTAGCAATGGCAACAACGTTGCGCAAACTATTAACTGGCGA
ACTACTTACTCTAGCTTCCCGGCAACAATTAATAGACTGGATGGAGGCGGATAAAGTTGCAGGACCACTT
CTGCGCTCGGCCCTTCCGGCTGGCTGGTTTATTGCTGATAAATCTGGAGCCGGTGAGCGTGGGTCTCGCG
GTATCATTGCAGCACTGGGGCCAGATGGTAAGCCCTCCCGTATCGTAGTTATCTACACGACGGGGAGTCA
GGCAACTATGGATGAACGAAATAGACAGATCGCTGAGATAGGTGCCTCACTGATTAAGCATTGGTAACTG
TCAGACCAAGTTTACTCATATATACTTTAGATTGATTTAAAACTTCATTTTTAATTTAAAAGGATCTAGG
TGAAGATCCTTTTTGATAATCTCATGACCAAAATCCCTTAACGTGAGTTTTCGTTCCA
Features (pLannotate 1.2.2; 21 found; start..end, strand, type, name):
     40..628     +  rep_origin     ori: high-copy-number ColE1/pMB1/pBR322/pUC origin of replication
    814..865     -  misc_feature   bom (fragment): basis of mobility region from pBR322
    933..1157    -  mobile_element Tn7R: mini-Tn7 element (right end of the Tn7 transposon) Tn7
   1224..1757    -  CDS            GmR: gentamycin acetyltransferase; aacC1; confers resistance to gentamycin
   1946..1974    -  promoter       Pc promoter: intI1 (promoter lies within the coding sequence); class 1 integron promoter
   1952..2311    -  CDS            YPR2_ECOLX (fragment): Protein predicted: Swiss-Prot protein existence level 4. From Escherichia coli.
   2482..2530    -  polyA_signal   HSV TK poly(A) signal: herpes simplex virus thymidine kinase polyadenylation signal (Cole and Stacy, 1985)
   2604..4271    -  CDS            PDPK1: PDPK1_HUMAN - Also known as PDK1. Experimental evidence at protein level: Swiss-Prot protein existence level 1. Serine/threonine kinase which acts as a master kinase, phosphorylating and activating a subgroup of the AGC family of protein kinases. Its targets include: protein kinase B (PKB/AKT1, PKB/AKT2, PKB/AKT3), p70 ribosomal protein S6 kinase (RPS6KB1), p90 ribosomal protein S6 kinase (RPS6KA1, RPS6KA2 and RPS6KA3), cyclic AMP-dependent protein kinase (PRKACA), protein kinase C (PRKCD and PRKCZ), serum and glucocorticoid-inducible kinase (SGK1, SGK2 and SGK3), p21-activated kinase-1 (PAK1)
   4319..4428    -  promoter       p10 promoter: baculovirus promoter for expression in insect cells
   4452..4543    +  promoter       polyhedrin promoter: polh from Autographa californica; promoter for the baculovirus polyhedrin gene
   4592..4621    +  CDS            10xHis: 10xHis affinity tag
   4628..4651    +  CDS            Strep-Tag II: peptide that binds Strep-Tactin®, an engineered form of streptavidin
   4685..5215    +  CDS            BTK (fragment): BTK_HUMAN - Also known as AGMX1, ATK, BPK. Experimental evidence at protein level: Swiss-Prot protein existence level 1. Non-receptor tyrosine kinase indispensable for B lymphocyte development, differentiation and signaling. Binding of antigen to the B-cell antigen receptor (BCR) triggers signaling that ultimately leads to B-cell activation. After BCR engagement and activation at the plasma membrane, phosphorylates PLCG2 at several sites, igniting the downstream signaling pathway through calcium mobilization, followed by activation of the protein kinase C (PKC) family members. PLCG2 phosphoryl
   5195..6283    +  CDS            Akt1 (fragment): human serine/threonine protein kinase activated by growth factors; AKT1
   6346..6429    +  CDS            large T antigen (fragment): large T antigen from SV40 (simian virus 40)
   6452..6586    +  polyA_signal   SV40 poly(A) signal: SV40 polyadenylation signal
   6615..6780    -  mobile_element Tn7L: mini-Tn7 element (left end of the Tn7 transposon) Tn7
   6943..6959    +  CDS            lacZα (fragment): LacZα fragment of β-galactosidase; lacZ fragment
   6964..7418    +  rep_origin     f1 ori (sequence partly withheld): f1 bacteriophage origin of replication; arrow indicates direction of (+) strand synthesis
   7444..7548    +  promoter       AmpR promoter: bla
   7549..8409    +  CDS            AmpR: β-lactamase; bla; confers resistance to ampicillin, carbenicillin, and related antibiotics
