[The description below was written by a language model from this plasmid's Addgene catalogue record and pLannotate feature annotations shown in this document.]
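Description:
pFBD-Btk(PH)Akt1(KD) is a baculovirus donor (transfer) plasmid built on the pFastBac Dual backbone for protein production in insect cells. It is propagated in E. coli from a high-copy ColE1/pUC-type origin under ampicillin selection (AmpR), and it also carries an f1 origin. The expression region is flanked by the Tn7L and Tn7R ends of a mini-Tn7 element, which also encloses a gentamicin acetyltransferase gene driven by the Pc integron promoter. In this type of system the mini-Tn7 segment is transposed into a baculovirus shuttle genome (bacmid) in bacteria, gentamicin selects for the transposed cassette, and the recombinant bacmid is then used to generate virus for infecting insect cells.

The backbone carries two divergent late baculovirus promoters. The polyhedrin promoter drives the catalogued insert, a human chimera in which the PH domain of BTK is fused to the kinase domain of AKT1, terminated by the SV40 polyadenylation signal. The record lists an N-terminal 10xHis tag, and the feature table additionally shows a Strep-Tag II between the His tag and the BTK fragment, giving two affinity handles for purification. In the opposite orientation, the p10 promoter drives a human PDPK1 (PDK1) coding sequence ending at the HSV TK polyadenylation signal. This second gene is not mentioned in the catalogue entry. Since PDK1 is an upstream kinase that phosphorylates and activates Akt, it is plausibly co-expressed to yield a phosphorylated chimera, though the record does not state this.

The sequenced plasmid is 8,540 nt, so the catalogue size of 1602 bp probably refers to the insert rather than the whole vector. The associated study concerns how phosphoinositide binding restricts Akt activity to membranes.
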