Addgene plasmid #86591: pFBD-Btk(PH)Akt1(KD)
Purpose: Expresses chimeric fusion of PH domain of Btk and kinase domain of Akt1
Depositing lab: Thomas Leonard & Ivan Yudushkin. Depositing organization: Medical University of Vienna. Publication: PI(3,4,5)P3 Engagement Restricts Akt Activity to Cellular Membranes. Ebner M, Lucic I, Leonard TA, Yudushkin I. Mol Cell. 2017 Feb 2;65(3):416-431.e6. doi: 10.1016/j.molcel.2016.12.028. PubMed 28157504.
Backbone
  Vector backbone: pFastBac Dual
  Total vector size (bp): 1602
  Vector type: Insect Expression
  Selectable markers: Gentamicin
Growth in bacteria
  Bacterial resistance: Ampicillin, 100 μg/mL
  Growth temperature: 37°C
  Growth strain: DH5alpha
  Copy number: High Copy
Gene/Insert
  Gene/Insert name: PH(Btk)-KD(Akt1) fusion
  Species: H. sapiens (human)
  Entrez Gene: AKT1 (a.k.a. AKT, PKB, PKB-ALPHA, PRKBA, RAC, RAC-ALPHA); BTK (a.k.a. AGMX1, AT, ATK, BPK, IGHD3, IMD1, PSCTK1, XLA)
  Tag / fusion protein: 10xHis (N terminal on insert)
Terms and licenses: Academic/Nonprofit Terms; Industry Terms: Not Available to Industry
Depositor comments: Cloned by Iva LUCIC
How to cite: pFBD-Btk(PH)Akt1(KD) was a gift from Thomas Leonard & Ivan Yudushkin (Addgene plasmid # 86591 ; http://n2t.net/addgene:86591 ; RRID:Addgene_86591)
